Addgene plasmid #115340: pcDNA3.1-Flag-mRIPK1-S321E
Purpose: Mammalian expression of Flag-mRIPK1-S321E
Depositing lab: Junying Yuan. Depositing organization: Harvard Medical School. Publication: Regulation of RIPK1 activation by TAK1-mediated phosphorylation dictates apoptosis and necroptosis. Geng J, Ito Y, Shi L, Amin P, Chu J, Ouchida AT, Mookhtiar AK, Zhao H, Xu D, Shan B, Najafov A, Gao G, Akira S, Yuan J. Nat Commun. 2017 Aug 25;8(1):359. doi: 10.1038/s41467-017-00406-w. PubMed 28842570.
Backbone
  Vector backbone: pcDNA3.1
  Vector type: Mammalian Expression
Growth in bacteria
  Bacterial resistance: Ampicillin, 100 μg/mL
  Growth temperature: 37°C
  Growth strain: DH5alpha
  Copy number: High Copy
Gene/Insert
  Gene/Insert name: RIPK1
  Species: M. musculus (mouse)
  Mutation: S321E
  Entrez Gene: Ripk1 (a.k.a. D330015H01Rik, RIP, RIP-1, Rinp, Rip1)
  Tag / fusion protein: Flag (N terminal on insert)
  Cloning method: Restriction Enzyme; 5′ cloning site Unknown (unknown if destroyed); 3′ cloning site Unknown (unknown if destroyed)
Terms and licenses: Academic/Nonprofit Terms; Industry Terms: Not Available to Industry
How to cite: pcDNA3.1-Flag-mRIPK1-S321E was a gift from Junying Yuan (Addgene plasmid # 115340 ; http://n2t.net/addgene:115340 ; RRID:Addgene_115340)
