[The description below was written by a language model from this plasmid's Addgene catalogue record and pLannotate feature annotations shown in this document.]
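Description:
pcDNA3.1-Flag-mRIPK1-S321E is a mammalian expression plasmid built on the pcDNA3.1 backbone that drives production of mouse RIPK1 (receptor-interacting serine/threonine kinase 1) carrying an S321E substitution and an N-terminal Flag epitope. In the 7,419-nt sequenced record, the human cytomegalovirus immediate-early enhancer and promoter sit upstream of the open reading frame, which begins with a short segment annotated as a fragment of 3xFLAG, consistent with a single Flag tag. This is followed by the Ripk1 coding sequence, and transcripts are terminated by the bovine growth hormone polyadenylation signal. T7 and SP6 phage promoters flank the insert in the usual pcDNA3.1 arrangement and can serve for in vitro transcription or as sequencing primer sites. The restriction sites used for cloning are not recorded. A few very short annotations (a truncated HIV-1 LTR fragment overlapping the CMV promoter, ble and lacI fragments) are probably similarity hits within backbone sequence rather than functional elements.

For propagation in E. coli the plasmid carries a high-copy ColE1/pUC-type origin and the β-lactamase gene for ampicillin selection, and an f1 origin is also present. A separate cassette with the SV40 early promoter, the neomycin phosphotransferase gene and the SV40 poly(A) signal allows G418 selection of stably transfected mammalian cells.

Replacing serine with glutamate is a common way to mimic constitutive phosphorylation. Given the associated study on TAK1-mediated phosphorylation of RIPK1 in apoptosis and necroptosis, the construct is presumably used to test how phosphorylation at S321 affects RIPK1 activation and cell-death outcome. The Flag tag permits detection or immunoprecipitation of the protein.
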