Features (pLannotate 1.2.2; 22 found; start..end, strand, type, name):
      1..380     +  enhancer       CMV enhancer: human cytomegalovirus immediate early enhancer
    381..584     +  promoter       CMV promoter: human cytomegalovirus (CMV) immediate early promoter
    580..613     +  LTR            5' LTR (truncated) (fragment): truncated 5' long terminal repeat (LTR) from HIV-1
    629..647     +  promoter       T7 promoter: promoter for bacteriophage T7 RNA polymerase
    712..732     +  CDS            3xFLAG (fragment): three tandem FLAG® epitope tags
    740..2707    +  CDS            Ripk1: RIPK1_MOUSE - Also known as Rinp, Rip From Mus musculus (Mouse).
   2738..2756    -  promoter       SP6 promoter: promoter for bacteriophage SP6 RNA polymerase
   2782..3006    +  polyA_signal   bGH poly(A) signal: bovine growth hormone polyadenylation signal
   3010..3031    +  promoter       SV40 promoter (fragment): SV40 enhancer and early promoter
   3052..3480    +  rep_origin     f1 ori (sequence partly withheld): f1 bacteriophage origin of replication; arrow indicates direction of (+) strand synthesis
   3494..3823    +  promoter       SV40 promoter: SV40 enhancer and early promoter
   3890..4681    +  CDS            neo: KKA2_KLEPN - Also known as kan, nptII. Experimental evidence at protein level: Swiss-Prot protein existence level 1. Resistance to kanamycin, neomycin, paromomycin, ribostamycin, butirosin and gentamicin B. From Klebsiella pneumoniae.
   4705..4863    +  CDS            ble (fragment): BLE_KLEPN - Experimental evidence at protein level: Swiss-Prot protein existence level 1. Binding protein with a strong affinity to the bleomycin family of antibiotics. Binds to CL990; an antimitotic-antibiotic compound. From Klebsiella pneumoniae.
   4858..4979    +  polyA_signal   SV40 poly(A) signal: SV40 polyadenylation signal
   5052..5068    -  protein_bind   lac operator: The lac repressor binds to the lac operator to inhibit transcription in E. coli. This inhibition can be relieved by adding lactose or isopropyl-β-D-thiogalactopyranoside (IPTG). lac repressor encoded by lacI
   5076..5106    -  promoter       lac promoter: promoter for the E. coli lac operon
   5121..5142    -  protein_bind   CAP binding site: CAP binding activates transcription in the presence of cAMP. E. coli catabolite activator protein
   5155..5247    -  CDS            lacI (fragment): lac repressor; lacI; The lac repressor binds to the lac operator to inhibit transcription in E. coli. This inhibition can be relieved by adding lactose or isopropyl-β-D-thiogalactopyranoside (IPTG).
   5430..6018    -  rep_origin     ori: high-copy-number ColE1/pMB1/pBR322/pUC origin of replication
   6189..7049    -  CDS            AmpR: β-lactamase; bla; confers resistance to ampicillin, carbenicillin, and related antibiotics
   7050..7154    -  promoter       AmpR promoter: bla
   7213..7265    -  misc_feature   bom (fragment): basis of mobility region from pBR322
>Addgene plasmid #115340 | pcDNA3.1-Flag-mRIPK1-S321E | addgene full sequence | sequence record 221699 | Addgene NGS Result
GACATTGATTATTGACTAGTTATTAATAGTAATCAATTACGGGGTCATTAGTTCATAGCCCATATATGGA
GTTCCGCGTTACATAACTTACGGTAAATGGCCCGCCTGGCTGACCGCCCAACGACCCCCGCCCATTGACG
TCAATAATGACGTATGTTCCCATAGTAACGCCAATAGGGACTTTCCATTGACGTCAATGGGTGGAGTATT
TACGGTAAACTGCCCACTTGGCAGTACATCAAGTGTATCATATGCCAAGTACGCCCCCTATTGACGTCAA
TGACGGTAAATGGCCCGCCTGGCATTATGCCCAGTACATGACCTTATGGGACTTTCCTACTTGGCAGTAC
ATCTACGTATTAGTCATCGCTATTACCATGGTGATGCGGTTTTGGCAGTACATCAATGGGCGTGGATAGC
GGTTTGACTCACGGGGATTTCCAAGTCTCCACCCCATTGACGTCAATGGGAGTTTGTTTTGGCACCAAAA
TCAACGGGACTTTCCAAAATGTCGTAACAACTCCGCCCCATTGACGCAAATGGGCGGTAGGCGTGTACGG
TGGGAGGTCTATATAAGCAGAGCTCTCTGGCTAACTAGAGAACCCACTGCTTACTGGCTTATCGAAATTA
ATACGACTCACTATAGGGAGACCCAAGCTTGGTACCGAGCTCGGATCCACTAGTAACGGCCGCCAGTGTG
CTGGAATTCATGGACTACAAAGACGATGACGACAAGGGCATGCAACCAGACATGTCCTTGGACAATATTA
AGATGGCATCCAGTGACCTGCTGGAGAAGACAGACCTAGACAGCGGAGGCTTCGGGAAGGTGTCCTTGTG
TTACCACAGAAGCCATGGATTTGTCATCCTGAAAAAAGTATACACAGGGCCCAACCGCGCTGAGTACAAT
GAGGTTCTCTTGGAAGAGGGGAAGATGATGCACAGACTGAGACACAGTCGAGTGGTGAAGCTACTGGGCA
TCATCATAGAAGAAGGGAACTATTCGCTGGTGATGGAGTACATGGAGAAGGGCAACCTGATGCACGTGCT
AAAGACCCAGATAGATGTCCCACTTTCATTGAAAGGAAGGATAATCGTGGAGGCCATAGAAGGCATGTGC
TACTTACATGACAAAGGTGTGATACACAAGGACCTGAAGCCTGAGAATATCCTCGTTGATCGTGACTTTC
ACATTAAGATAGCCGATCTTGGTGTGGCTTCCTTTAAGACATGGAGCAAACTGACTAAGGAGAAAGACAA
CAAGCAGAAAGAAGTGAGCAGCACCACTAAGAAGAACAATGGTGGTACCCTTTACTACATGGCACCCGAA
CACCTGAATGACATCAATGCAAAGCCCACGGAGAAGTCGGACGTGTACAGCTTTGGCATTGTCCTTTGGG
CAATATTTGCAAAAAAGGAGCCCTATGAGAATGTCATCTGTACTGAGCAGTTCGTGATCTGCATAAAATC
TGGGAACAGGCCAAATGTAGAGGAAATCCTTGAGTACTGTCCAAGGGAGATCATCAGCCTCATGGAGCGG
TGCTGGCAGGCGATCCCAGAAGACAGGCCAACATTTCTTGGCATTGAAGAAGAATTTAGGCCTTTTTACT
TAAGTCATTTTGAAGAATATGTAGAAGAGGATGTGGCAAGTTTAAAGAAAGAGTATCCAGATCAAAGCCC
AGTGCTGCAGAGAATGTTTGAACTCCAGCATGACTGTGTACCCTTACCTCCGAGCAGGTCAAATTCAGAA
CAACCTGGATCGCTGCACAGTTCCCAGGGGCTCCAGATGGGTCCTGTGGAGGAGTCCTGGTTTTCTTCCT
CCCCAGAGTACCCACAGGACGAGAATGATCGCAGTGTGCAGGCTAAGCTGCAAGAGGAAGCCAGCTATCA
TGCTTTTGGAATATTTGCAGAGAAACAGACAAAACCGCAGCCAAGGCAGAATGAGGCTTACAACAGAGAG
GAGGAAAGGAAACGAAGGGTCTCTCATGACCCCTTTGCACAGCAGAGAGCTCGTGAGAATATTAAGAGTG
CAGGAGCAAGAGGTCATTCTGATCCCAGCACAACGAGTCGTGGAATTGCAGTGCAACAGCTGTCATGGCC
AGCCACCCAAACAGTTTGGAACAATGGATTGTATAATCAGCATGGATTTGGAACTATAGGTACAGGAGTT
TGGTATCCGCCAAATCTAAGCCAAATGTATAGTACTTATAAAACTCCAGTGCCAGAGACCAACATACCGG
GAAGCACACCCACCATGCCATACTTCTCTGGGCCAGTAGCAGATGACCTCATAAAATATACTATATTCAA
TAGTTCTGGTATTCAGATTGGAAACCACAATTATATGGATGTTGGACTGAATTCACAACCACCAAACAAT
ACTTGCAAAGAAGAGTCGACTTCCAGACACCAAGCCATCTTTGATAACACCACTAGTCTGACTGATGAAC
ACCTGAACCCTATCAGGGAAAACCTGGGAAGGCAGTGGAAAAACTGTGCCCGCAAGCTGGGCTTCACTGA
GTCTCAGATCGATGAAATCGACCATGACTATGAAAGAGATGGACTGAAAGAGAAAGTTTACCAAATGCTT
CAGAAGTGGCTGATGCGGGAAGGCACCAAAGGGGCCACAGTGGGAAAGTTGGCCCAGGCACTTCACCAAT
GTTGCAGGATAGACCTGCTGAACCACTTGATTCGTGCCAGCCAGAGCTAACTCGAGCATGCATCTAGAGG
GCCCTATTCTATAGTGTCACCTAAATGCTAGAGCTCGCTGATCAGCCTCGACTGTGCCTTCTAGTTGCCA
GCCATCTGTTGTTTGCCCCTCCCCCGTGCCTTCCTTGACCCTGGAAGGTGCCACTCCCACTGTCCTTTCC
TAATAAAATGAGGAAATTGCATCGCATTGTCTGAGTAGGTGTCATTCTATTCTGGGGGGTGGGGTGGGGC
AGGACAGCAAGGGGGAGGATTGGGAAGACAATAGCAGGCATGCTGGGGATGCGGTGGGCTCTATGGCTTC
TGAGGCGGAAAGAACCAGCTGGGGCTCTAGGGGGTATCCCC
[124 nt withheld, positions 3052-3175]
C
[91 nt withheld, positions 3177-3267]
A
[49 nt withheld, positions 3269-3317]
CCTTTGACGTTGGAGTCCACGTTCTTT
[37 nt withheld, positions 3345-3381]
ACCCTATCTCGGTCTATTCTTTTGATTTATAAGGGATTTTGCCGATTTCGGCCTATTGGTTAAAAAATGA
GCTGATTTAACAAAAATTTAACGCGAATTAATTCTGTGGAATGTGTGTCAGTTAGGGTGTGGAAAGTCCC
CAGGCTCCCCAGCAGGCAGAAGTATGCAAAGCATGCATCTCAATTAGTCAGCAACCAGGTGTGGAAAGTC
CCCAGGCTCCCCAGCAGGCAGAAGTATGCAAAGCATGCATCTCAATTAGTCAGCAACCATAGTCCCGCCC
CTAACTCCGCCCATCCCGCCCCTAACTCCGCCCAGTTCCGCCCATTCTCCGCCCCATGGCTGACTAATTT
TTTTTATTTATGCAGAGGCCGAGGCCGCCTCTGCCTCTGAGCTATTCCAGAAGTAGTGAGGAGGCTTTTT
TGGAGGCCTAGGCTTTTGCAAAAAGCTCCCGGGAGCTTGTATATCCATTTTCGGATCTGATCAAGAGACA
GGATGAGGATCGTTTCGCATGATTGAACAAGATGGATTGCACGCAGGTTCTCCGGCCGCTTGGGTGGAGA
GGCTATTCGGCTATGACTGGGCACAACAGACAATCGGCTGCTCTGATGCCGCCGTGTTCCGGCTGTCAGC
GCAGGGGCGCCCGGTTCTTTTTGTCAAGACCGACCTGTCCGGTGCCCTGAATGAACTGCAGGACGAGGCA
GCGCGGCTATCGTGGCTGGCCACGACGGGCGTTCCTTGCGCAGCTGTGCTCGACGTTGTCACTGAAGCGG
GAAGGGACTGGCTGCTATTGGGCGAAGTGCCGGGGCAGGATCTCCTGTCATCTCACCTTGCTCCTGCCGA
GAAAGTATCCATCATGGCTGATGCAATGCGGCGGCTGCATACGCTTGATCCGGCTACCTGCCCATTCGAC
CACCAAGCGAAACATCGCATCGAGCGAGCACGTACTCGGATGGAAGCCGGTCTTGTCGATCAGGATGATC
TGGACGAAGAGCATCAGGGGCTCGCGCCAGCCGAACTGTTCGCCAGGCTCAAGGCGCGCATGCCCGACGG
CGAGGATCTCGTCGTGACCCATGGCGATGCCTGCTTGCCGAATATCATGGTGGAAAATGGCCGCTTTTCT
GGATTCATCGACTGTGGCCGGCTGGGTGTGGCGGACCGCTATCAGGACATAGCGTTGGCTACCCGTGATA
TTGCTGAAGAGCTTGGCGGCGAATGGGCTGACCGCTTCCTCGTGCTTTACGGTATCGCCGCTCCCGATTC
GCAGCGCATCGCCTTCTATCGCCTTCTTGACGAGTTCTTCTGAGCGGGACTCTGGGGTTCGAAATGACCG
ACCAAGCGACGCCCAACCTGCCATCACGAGATTTCGATTCCACCGCCGCCTTCTATGAAAGGTTGGGCTT
CGGAATCGTTTTCCGGGACGCCGGCTGGATGATCCTCCAGCGCGGGGATCTCATGCTGGAGTTCTTCGCC
CACCCCAACTTGTTTATTGCAGCTTATAATGGTTACAAATAAAGCAATAGCATCACAAATTTCACAAATA
AAGCATTTTTTTCACTGCATTCTAGTTGTGGTTTGTCCAAACTCATCAATGTATCTTATCATGTCTGTAT
ACCGTCGACCTCTAGCTAGAGCTTGGCGTAATCATGGTCATAGCTGTTTCCTGTGTGAAATTGTTATCCG
CTCACAATTCCACACAACATACGAGCCGGAAGCATAAAGTGTAAAGCCTGGGGTGCCTAATGAGTGAGCT
AACTCACATTAATTGCGTTGCGCTCACTGCCCGCTTTCCAGTCGGGAAACCTGTCGTGCCAGCTGCATTA
ATGAATCGGCCAACGCGCGGGGAGAGGCGGTTTGCGTATTGGGCGCTCTTCCGCTTCCTCGCTCACTGAC
TCGCTGCGCTCGGTCGTTCGGCTGCGGCGAGCGGTATCAGCTCACTCAAAGGCGGTAATACGGTTATCCA
CAGAATCAGGGGATAACGCAGGAAAGAACATGTGAGCAAAAGGCCAGCAAAAGGCCAGGAACCGTAAAAA
GGCCGCGTTGCTGGCGTTTTTCCATAGGCTCCGCCCCCCTGACGAGCATCACAAAAATCGACGCTCAAGT
CAGAGGTGGCGAAACCCGACAGGACTATAAAGATACCAGGCGTTTCCCCCTGGAAGCTCCCTCGTGCGCT
CTCCTGTTCCGACCCTGCCGCTTACCGGATACCTGTCCGCCTTTCTCCCTTCGGGAAGCGTGGCGCTTTC
TCATAGCTCACGCTGTAGGTATCTCAGTTCGGTGTAGGTCGTTCGCTCCAAGCTGGGCTGTGTGCACGAA
CCCCCCGTTCAGCCCGACCGCTGCGCCTTATCCGGTAACTATCGTCTTGAGTCCAACCCGGTAAGACACG
ACTTATCGCCACTGGCAGCAGCCACTGGTAACAGGATTAGCAGAGCGAGGTATGTAGGCGGTGCTACAGA
GTTCTTGAAGTGGTGGCCTAACTACGGCTACACTAGAAGAACAGTATTTGGTATCTGCGCTCTGCTGAAG
CCAGTTACCTTCGGAAAAAGAGTTGGTAGCTCTTGATCCGGCAAACAAACCACCGCTGGTAGCGGTGGTT
TTTTTGTTTGCAAGCAGCAGATTACGCGCAGAAAAAAAGGATCTCAAGAAGATCCTTTGATCTTTTCTAC
GGGGTCTGACGCTCAGTGGAACGAAAACTCACGTTAAGGGATTTTGGTCATGAGATTATCAAAAAGGATC
TTCACCTAGATCCTTTTAAATTAAAAATGAAGTTTTAAATCAATCTAAAGTATATATGAGTAAACTTGGT
CTGACAGTTACCAATGCTTAATCAGTGAGGCACCTATCTCAGCGATCTGTCTATTTCGTTCATCCATAGT
TGCCTGACTCCCCGTCGTGTAGATAACTACGATACGGGAGGGCTTACCATCTGGCCCCAGTGCTGCAATG
ATACCGCGAGACCCACGCTCACCGGCTCCAGATTTATCAGCAATAAACCAGCCAGCCGGAAGGGCCGAGC
GCAGAAGTGGTCCTGCAACTTTATCCGCCTCCATCCAGTCTATTAATTGTTGCCGGGAAGCTAGAGTAAG
TAGTTCGCCAGTTAATAGTTTGCGCAACGTTGTTGCCATTGCTACAGGCATCGTGGTGTCACGCTCGTCG
TTTGGTATGGCTTCATTCAGCTCCGGTTCCCAACGATCAAGGCGAGTTACATGATCCCCCATGTTGTGCA
AAAAAGCGGTTAGCTCCTTCGGTCCTCCGATCGTTGTCAGAAGTAAGTTGGCCGCAGTGTTATCACTCAT
GGTTATGGCAGCACTGCATAATTCTCTTACTGTCATGCCATCCGTAAGATGCTTTTCTGTGACTGGTGAG
TACTCAACCAAGTCATTCTGAGAATAGTGTATGCGGCGACCGAGTTGCTCTTGCCCGGCGTCAATACGGG
ATAATACCGCGCCACATAGCAGAACTTTAAAAGTGCTCATCATTGGAAAACGTTCTTCGGGGCGAAAACT
CTCAAGGATCTTACCGCTGTTGAGATCCAGTTCGATGTAACCCACTCGTGCACCCAACTGATCTTCAGCA
TCTTTTACTTTCACCAGCGTTTCTGGGTGAGCAAAAACAGGAAGGCAAAATGCCGCAAAAAAGGGAATAA
GGGCGACACGGAAATGTTGAATACTCATACTCTTCCTTTTTCAATATTATTGAAGCATTTATCAGGGTTA
TTGTCTCATGAGCGGATACATATTTGAATGTATTTAGAAAAATAAACAAATAGGGGTTCCGCGCACATTT
CCCCGAAAAGTGCCACCTGACGTCGACGGATCGGGAGATCTCCCGATCCCCTATGGTGCACTCTCAGTAC
AATCTGCTCTGATGCCGCATAGTTAAGCCAGTATCTGCTCCCTGCTTGTGTGTTGGAGGTCGCTGAGTAG
TGCGCGAGCAAAATTTAAGCTACAACAAGGCAAGGCTTGACCGACAATTGCATGAAGAATCTGCTTAGGG
TTAGGCGTTTTGCGCTGCTTCGCGATGTACGGGCCAGATATACGCGTT
